>Addgene plasmid #153901 | pGBW-m4046334 | addgene full sequence | sequence record 299994 | Ginkgo NGS Result
GCGGCCGCCCCACACACCATAGCTTCAAAATGTTTCTACTCCTTTTTTACTCTTCCAGATTTTCTCGGAC
TCCGCGCATCGCCGTACCACTTCAAAACACCCAAGCACAGCATACTAAATTTCCCCTCTTTCTTCCTCTA
GGGTGTCGTTAATTACCCGTACTAAAGGTTTGGAAAAGAAAAAAGAGACCGCCTCGTTTCTTTTTCTTCG
TCGAAAAAGGCAATAAAAATTTTTATCACGTTTCTTTTTCTTGAAAATTTTTTTTTTTGATTTTTTTCTC
TTTCGATGACCTCCCATTGATATTTAAGTTAATAAACGGTCTTCAATTTCTCAAGTTTCAGTTTCATTTT
TCTTGTTCTATTACAACTTTTTTTACTTCTTGCTCATTAGAAAGAAAGCATAGCAATCTAATCTAAGTTT
TAATTACAAAATGGAAAATGTAACAGGACTCTTTAAAGATTGTAGTAAGGTAATCACTGGGTTACATCCT
ACACAGGCACCTACACACCTCAGTGTTGACACTAAATTCAAAACTGAAGGTTTATGTGTTGACATACCTG
GCATACCTAAGGACATGACCTATAGAAGACTCATCTCTATGATGGGTTTTAAAATGAATTATCAAGTTAA
TGGTTACCCTAACATGTTTATCACCCGCGAAGAAGCTATAAGACATGTACGTGCATGGATTGGCTTCGAT
GTCGAGGGGTGTCATGCTACTAGAGAAGCTGTTGGTACCAATTTACCTTTACAGCTAGGTTTTTCTACAG
GTGTTAACCTAGTTGCTGTACCTACAGGTTATGTTGATACACCTAATAATACAGATTTTTCCAGAGTTAG
TGCTAAACCACCGCCTGGAGATCAATTTAAACACCTCATACCACTTATGTACAAAGGACTTCCTTGGAAT
GTAGTGCGTATAAAGATTGTACAAATGTTAAGTGACACACTTAAAAATCTCTCTGACAGAGTCGTATTTG
TCTTATGGGCACATGGCTTTGAGTTGACATCTATGAAGTATTTTGTGAAAATAGGACCTGAGCGCACCTG
TTGTCTATGTGATAGACGTGCCACATGCTTTTCCACTGCTTCAGACACTTATGCCTGTTGGCATCATTCT
ATTGGATTTGATTACGTCTATAATCCGTTTATGATTGATGTTCAACAATGGGGTTTTACAGGTAACCTAC
AAAGCAACCATGATCTGTATTGTCAAGTCCATGGTAATGCACATGTAGCTAGTTGTGATGCAATCATGAC
TAGGTGTCTAGCTGTCCACGAGTGCTTTGTTAAGCGTGTTGACTGGACTATTGAATATCCTATAATTGGT
GATGAACTGAAGATTAATGCGGCTTGTAGAAAGGTTCAACACATGGTTGTTAAAGCTGCATTATTAGCAG
ACAAATTCCCAGTTCTTCACGACATTGGTAACCCTAAAGCTATTAAGTGTGTACCTCAAGCTGATGTAGA
ATGGAAGTTCTATGATGCACAGCCTTGTAGTGACAAAGCTTATAAAATAGAAGAATTATTCTATTCTTAT
GCCACACATTCTGACAAATTCACAGATGGTGTATGCCTATTTTGGAATTGCAATGTCGATAGATATCCTG
CTAATTCCATTGTTTGTAGATTTGACACTAGAGTGCTATCTAACCTTAACTTGCCTGGTTGTGATGGTGG
CAGTTTGTATGTAAATAAACATGCATTCCACACACCAGCTTTTGATAAAAGTGCTTTTGTTAATTTAAAA
CAATTACCATTTTTCTATTACTCTGACAGTCCATGTGAGTCTCATGGAAAACAAGTAGTGTCAGATATAG
ATTATGTACCACTAAAGTCTGCTACGTGTATAACACGTTGCAATTTAGGTGGTGCTGTCTGTAGACATCA
TGCTAATGAGTACAGATTGTATCTCGATGCTTATAACATGATGATCTCAGCTGGCTTTAGCTTGTGGGTT
TACAAACAATTTGATACTTATAACCTCTGGAACACTTTTACAAGACTTCTCGTGCCGAGAGGTTCTCACC
ATCATCACCATCATTAAACAGGCCCCTTTTCCTTTGTCGATATCATGTAATTAGTTATGTCACGCTTACA
TTCACGCCCTCCTCCCACATCCGCTCTAACCGAAAAGGAAGGAGTTAGACAACCTGAAGTCTAGGTCCCT
ATTTATTTTTTTTAATAGTTATGTTAGTATTAAGAACGTTATTTATATTTCAAATTTTTCTTTTTTTTCT
GTACAAAGCGGCCGCCGAACCACTAGTGCACTGCAGTACACGGTTTCCTTGAAATTTTTTTGATTCGGTA
ATCTCCGAACAGAAGGAAGAACGAAGGAAGGAGCACAGACTTAGATTGGTATATATACGCATATGTAGTG
TTGAAGAAACATGAAATTGCCCAGTATTCTTAACCCAACTGCACAGAACAAAAACGTGCAGGAAACGAAG
ATAAATCATGTCGAAAGCTACATATAAGGAACGTGCTGCTACTCATCCTAGTCCTGTTGCTGCCAAGCTA
TTTAATATCATGCACGAAAAGCAAACAAACTTGTGTGCTTCATTGGATGTTCGTACCACCAAGGAATTAC
TGGAGTTAGTTGAAGCATTAGGTCCCAAAATTTGTTTACTAAAAACACATGTGGATATCTTGACTGATTT
TTCCATGGAGGGCACAGTTAAGCCGCTAAAGGCATTATCCGCCAAGTACAATTTTTTACTCTTCGAGGAC
AGAAAATTTGCTGACATTGGTAATACAGTCAAATTGCAGTACTCTGCGGGTGTATACAGAATAGCAGAAT
GGGCAGACATTACGAATGCACACGGTGTGGTGGGCCCAGGTATTGTTAGCGGTTTGAAGCAGGCGGCAGA
AGAAGTAACAAAGGAACCTAGAGGCCTTTTGATGTTAGCAGAATTGTCATGCAAGGGCTCCCTATCTACT
GGAGAATATACTAAGGGTACTGTTGACATTGCGAAGAGCGACAAAGATTTTGTTATCGGCTTTATTGCTC
AAAGAGACATGGGTGGAAGAGATGAAGGTTACGATTGGTTGATTATGACACCCGGTGTGGGTTTAGATGA
CAAGGGAGATGCATTGGGTCAACAGTATAGAACCGTGGATGATGTGGTTTCTACAGGATCTGACATTATT
ATTGTTGGAAGAGGACTATTTGCAAAGGGAAGGGATGCTAAGGTAGAGGGTGAACGTTACAGAAAAGCAG
GCTGGGAAGCATATTTGAGAAGATGCGGCCAGCAAAACTAAAAAACTGTATTATAAGTAAATGCATGTAT
ACTAAACTCACAAATTAGAGCTTCAATTTAATTATATCAGTTATTACCCGAGTAACGAAGCATCTGTGCT
TCATTTTGTAGAACAAAAATGCAACGCGAGAGCGCTAATTTTTCAAACAAAGAATCTGAGCTGCATTTTT
ACAGAACAGAAATGCAACGCGAAAGCGCTATTTTACCAACGAAGAATCTGTGCTTCATTTTTGTAAAACA
AAAATGCAACGCGAGAGCGCTAATTTTTCAAACAAAGAATCTGAGCTGCATTTTTACAGAACAGAAATGC
AACGCGAGAGCGCTATTTTACCAACAAAGAATCTATACTTCTTTTTTGTTCTACAAAAATGCATCCCGAG
AGCGCTATTTTTCTAACAAAGCATCTTAGATTACTTTTTTTCTCCTTTGTGCGCTCTATAATGCAGTCTC
TTGATAACTTTTTGCACTGTAGGTCCGTTAAGGTTAGAAGAAGGCTACTTTGGTGTCTATTTTCTCTTCC
ATAAAAAAAGCCTGACTCCACTTCCCGCGTTTACTGATTACTAGCGAAGCTGCGGGTGCATTTTTTCAAG
ATAAAGGCATCCCCGATTATATTCTATACCGATGTGGATTGCGCATACTTTGTGAACAGAAAGTGATAGC
GTTGATGATTCTTCATTGGTCAGAAAATTATGAACGGTTTCTTCTATTTTGTCTCTATATACTACGTATA
GGAAATGTTTACATTTTCGTATTGTTTTCGATTCACTCTATGAATAGTTCTTACTACAATTTTTTTGTCT
AAAGAGTAATACTAGAGATAAACATAAAAAATGTAGAGGTCGAGTTTAGATGCAAGTTCAAGGAGCGAAA
GGTGGATGGGTAGGTTATATAGGGATATAGCACAGAGATATATAGCAAAGAGATACTTTTGAGCAATGTT
TGTGGAAGCGGTATTCGCAATATTTTAGTAGCTCGTTACAGTCCGGTGCGTTTTTGGTTTTTTGAAAGTG
CGTCATCAGAGCGCTTTTGGTTTTCAAAAGCGCTCTGAAGTTCCTATACTTTCTAGCTAGAGAATAGGAA
CTTCCCGAGCGGCCGCGTGTTACAAGCTTGACTCCAGCGTAACTGGACTGCAATCAACTCACTGGCTCAC
CTTCACGGGTGGGCCTTTCTTCGGTAGAAAATCAAAGGATCTTCTTGAGATCCTTTTTTTCTGCGCGTAA
TCTGCTGCTTGCAAACAAAAAAACCACCGCTACCAGCGGTGGTTTGTTTGCCGGATCAAGAGCTACCAAC
TCTTTTTCCGAGGTAACTGGCTTCAGCAGAGCGCAGATACCAAATACTGTTCTTCTAGTGTAGCCGTAGT
TAGGCCACCACTTCAAGAACTCTGTAGCACCGCCTACATACCTCGCTCTGCTAATCCTGTTACCAGTGGC
TGCTGCCAGTGGCGATAAGTCGTGTCTTACCGGGTTGGACTCAAGACGATAGTTACCGGATAAGGCGCAG
CGGTCGGGCTGAACGGGGGGTTCGTGCACACAGCCCAGCTTGGAGCGAACGACCTACACCGAACTGAGAT
ACCTACAGCGTGAGCTATGAGAAAGCGCCACGCTTCCCGAAGGGAGAAAGGCGGACAGGTATCCGGTAAG
CGGCAGGGTCGGAACAGGAGAGCGCACGAGGGAGCTTCCAGGGGTAAACGCCTGGTATCTTTATAGTCCT
GTCGGGTTTCGCCACCTCTGACTTGAGCATCGATTTTTGTGATGCTCGTCAGGGGGGCGGAGCCTATGGA
AAAACGCCAGCAACGCAGAAAGGCCCACCCGAAGGTGAGCCAGGTGATTACATTTGGGCCCTCATCAGAG
GTTTTCACCGTCATCACCGAAACGCGCGAGGCAGCTGCGGTAAAGCTCATCAGCGTGGTCGTGAAGCGAT
TCACAGATGTCTGCCTGTTCATCCGCGTCCAGCTCGTTGAGTTTCTCCAGAAGCGTTAATGTCTGGCTTC
TGATAAAGCGGGCCATGTTAAGGGCGGTTTTTTCCTGTTTGGTCACTTACCAATGCTTAATCAGTGAGGC
ACCTATCTCAGCGATCTGTCTATTTCGTTCATCCATAGTTGCCTGACTCCCCGTCGTGTAGATAACTACG
ATGCGGGAGGGCTTACCATCTGGCCCCAGTGCTGCAATGATACCGCGAGACCCACGCTCACCGGCTCCAG
ATTTATCAGCAATAAACCAGCCAGCCGGGAGGGCCGAGCGCAGAAGTGATCCTGCAACTTTATCCGCCTC
CATCCAGTCTATTAATTGTTGCCGGGAAGCTAGAGTAAGTAGTTCGCCAGTTAATAGTTTGCGCAACGTT
GTTGCCATTGCTACAGGCATCGTGGTGTCACGCTCGTCGTTTGGTATGGCTTCATTCAGCTCCGGTTCCC
AACGATCAAGGCGAGTTACATGATCCCCCATGTTGTGCAAAAAAGCGGTTAGCTCCTTCGGTCCTCCGAT
CGTTGCCAGAAGTAAGTTGGCCGCAGTGTTATCACTCATGGTTATGGCAGCACTGCATAATTCTCTTACT
GTCATGCCATCCGTGAGATGCTTTTCTGTGACTGGTGAGTACTCAACCAAGTCATTCTGAGAATAGTGTA
TGCGGCGACCGAGTTGCTCTTGCCCGGCGTCAATACGGGATAATACCGCGCCACATAGCAGAACTTTAAA
AGTGCTCATCATTGGAAAACGTTCTTCGGGGCGTAAACTCTCAAGGATCTTACCGCTGTTGAGATCCAGT
TCGATGTAACCCACTCGTGCACCCAACTGATCTTCAGCATCTTTTACTTTCACCAGCGTTTCTGGGTGAG
CAAAAACAGGAAGGCAAAATGCCGCAAAAAAGGGAATAAGGGCGACACGGAAATGTTGAATACTCATTTT
AGCTTCCTTAGCTCCTGAAAATCTCGATAACTCAAAAAATACGCCCGGTAGTGATCTTATTTCATTATGG
TGAAAGTTGGAACCTCTTACGTGCCGATCAAGTCAAAAGCCTCCGGTCGGAGGCTTTTGACTTTCTGCTA
TGGAGGTCAGGTATGATTTAAATGGTCAGTTAGA
Features (pLannotate 1.2.2; 13 found; start..end, strand, type, name):
     10..417     +  promoter       TEF1 promoter: S. cerevisiae TEF1; promoter for EF-1α
    434..2008    +  CDS            rep (fragment): R1AB_SARS2 - Experimental evidence at protein level: Swiss-Prot protein existence level 1. [2'-O-methyltransferase]: Methyltransferase that mediates mRNA cap 2'-O-ribose methylation to the 5'-cap structure of viral mRNAs. N7-methyl guanosine cap is a prerequisite for binding of nsp16. Therefore plays an essential role in viral mRNAs cap methylation which is essential to evade immune system. From Severe acute respiratory syndrome coronavirus 2 (2019-nCoV) (SARS-CoV-2).
   2073..2245    +  terminator     CYC1 terminator (fragment): S. cerevisiae CYC1; transcription terminator for CYC1
   2281..2457    +  promoter       URA3 promoter (fragment): S. cerevisiae URA3
   2458..3261    +  CDS            URA3: orotidine-5'-phosphate decarboxylase, required for uracil biosynthesis; S. cerevisiae URA3; yeast auxotrophic marker, counterselectable with 5-fluoroorotic acid (5-FOA)
   3344..4326    -  rep_origin     2μ ori: yeast 2μ plasmid origin of replication
   4404..4433    +  terminator     T3Te terminator: phage T3 early transcription terminator
   4455..5042    +  rep_origin     ori: high-copy-number ColE1/pMB1/pBR322/pUC origin of replication
   5054..5081    -  terminator     T7Te terminator: phage T7 early transcription terminator
   5105..5296    -  CDS            rop: Rop protein, which maintains plasmids at low copy number; rop
   5297..6157    -  CDS            AmpR: β-lactamase; bla; confers resistance to ampicillin, carbenicillin, and related antibiotics
   6158..6260    -  promoter       cat promoter: promoter of the E. coli cat gene encoding chloramphenicol acetyltransferase
   6261..6292    -  terminator     tonB terminator: bidirectional E. coli tonB-P14 transcription terminator
