[The description below was written by a language model from this plasmid's Addgene catalogue record and pLannotate feature annotations shown in this document.]
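Description:
pGBW-m4046334 is an episomal yeast expression plasmid and E. coli shuttle vector of about 6.3 kb, built to produce the SARS-CoV-2 3'-to-5' exonuclease, one of the mature products of the ORF1ab replicase polyprotein. In Saccharomyces cerevisiae it is maintained through the 2μ origin of replication, which supports multicopy episomal propagation, and is selected by URA3 complementation of uracil auxotrophy; URA3 is also counterselectable with 5-fluoroorotic acid. In bacteria it replicates from a ColE1/pUC-type origin and is selected with ampicillin through the β-lactamase gene, which the annotation places downstream of a cat promoter. The record lists the plasmid as high copy, although the feature table also flags a short rop-like segment adjacent to AmpR. Short phage T3 and T7 early terminators flank the bacterial origin, and a tonB terminator lies beyond the resistance cassette, presumably insulating these modules from read-through transcription.

The payload is a wild-type coding sequence of roughly 1.6 kb made by gene synthesis. It is driven by the constitutive yeast TEF1 promoter and followed by a CYC1 terminator fragment. The automated annotation identifies this open reading frame only as a fragment of the SARS-CoV-2 replicase polyprotein, and the functional text attached to that hit describes the 2'-O-methyltransferase. That text is a generic polyprotein note and does not describe this insert, which the catalogue identifies as the exonuclease. According to the catalogue, the backbone supplies a C-terminal thrombin-cleavable 6xHis tag, though it is not annotated separately in the feature table. The tag would allow metal-affinity purification and its later removal. The construct is suited to constitutive expression and purification of this viral enzyme from yeast.
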