Addgene plasmid #153901: pGBW-m4046334
Purpose: Yeast expression plasmid for SARS-CoV-2 3'-to-5' exonuclease
Depositing lab: Ginkgo Bioworks & Benjie Chen. Depositing organization: Ginkgo Bioworks.
Backbone
  Vector backbone: AmpR; 2u URA3
  Backbone size w/o insert (bp): 4078
  Vector type: Yeast Expression
  Selectable markers: URA3
Growth in bacteria
  Bacterial resistance: Ampicillin, 100 μg/mL
  Growth temperature: 37°C
  Growth strain: DH5alpha
  Copy number: High Copy
Gene/Insert
  Gene/Insert name: SARS-CoV-2 3'-to-5' exonuclease
  Species: Severe acute respiratory syndrome coronavirus 2
  Insert size (bp): 1574
  Mutation: wt
  Entrez Gene: ORF1ab (a.k.a. GU280_gp01)
  Promoter: pTEF1
  Tag / fusion protein: Cleavable thrombin;6xHIS (C terminal on backbone)
  Cloning method: Unknown
Resource information
  A portion of this plasmid was derived from a plasmid made by: GinkgoBioworks
Depositor comments: NCBI reference sequence: YP_009725309.1. Created by gene synthesis with Not1 site.
How to cite: pGBW-m4046334 was a gift from Ginkgo Bioworks & Benjie Chen (Addgene plasmid # 153901 ; http://n2t.net/addgene:153901 ; RRID:Addgene_153901)
